>Addgene plasmid #177992 | pDONR221-DXO | addgene full sequence | sequence record 451739 | Addgene NGS Result
GCGTTAACGCTAGCATGGATGTTTTCCCAGTCACGACGTTGTAAAACGACGGCCAGTCTTAAGCTCGGGC
CCCAAATAATGATTTTATTTTGACTGATAGTGACCTGTTCGTTGCAACAAATTGATGAGCAATGCTTTTT
TATAATGCCAACTTTGTACAAAAAAGCAGGCTTCATGGATCCCAGGGGGACCAAGAGAGGAGCTGAGAAG
ACAGAGGTAGCTGAGCCTCGGAACAAACTACCTCGTCCAGCACCTTCTCTGCCCACAGACCCTGCCCTCT
ACTCTGGGCCCTTTCCTTTCTACCGGCGCCCTTCGGAACTGGGCTGCTTCTCCCTGGATGCTCAACGCCA
GTACCATGGAGATGCCCGAGCCCTGCGCTACTATAGCCCACCCCCCACTAACGGTCCAGGCCCCAACTTT
GACCTCAGAGACGGATACCCGGATCGATACCAGCCCCGGGACGAGGAGGTCCAGGAAAGGCTGGACCACC
TGCTGTGCTGGCTCCTGGAACACCGAGGCCGGTTGGAGGGGGGTCCAGGCTGGCTGGCAGAGGCCATAGT
GACGTGGCGGGGGCACCTGACAAAACTGCTGACGACACCGTATGAGCGGCAGGAGGGCTGGCAGCTGGCA
GCCTCCCGGTTCCAGGGAACACTATACCTGAGTGAAGTGGAGACACCGAACGCTCGGGCCCAGAGGCTTG
CTCGGCCACCGCTCCTCCGGGAGCTTATGTACATGGGATACAAATTTGAGCAGTACATGTGTGCAGACAA
ACCTGGAAGCTCCCCAGACCCCTCTGGGGAGGTTAACACCAACGTGGCCTTCTGCTCTGTGCTACGCAGC
CGCCTGGGAAGCCACCCTCTGCTCTTCTCAGGGGAGGTAGACTGCACAGACCCCCAAGCCCCATCCACAC
AGCCCCCAACCTGCTATGTGGAGCTCAAGACCTCCAAGGAGATGCACAGCCCTGGCCAATGGAGGAGTTT
CTACAGACACAAGCTCCTGAAATGGTGGGCTCAGTCATTCCTCCCAGGGGTCCCGAATGTTGTTGCTGGC
TTCCGTAACCCAGACGGTTTTGTCTCTTCCCTCAAGACCTTTCCTACCATGAAGATGTTTGAATATGTCA
GGAATGACCGTGACGGCTGGAATCCCTCTGTGTGCATGAACTTCTGTGCCGCCTTCCTTAGCTTTGCCCA
GAGCACGGTTGTCCAGGATGACCCCAGGCTCGTTCATCTCTTCTCTTGGGAGCCTGGCGGCCCAGTCACC
GTGTCTGTACACCAAGATGCACCTTACGCCTTCCTGCCCATATGGTATGTGGAAGCTATGACTCAGGACC
TCCCATCACCCCCCAAGACTCCCTCTCCCAAATAGGACCCAGCTTTCTTGTACAAAGTTGGCATTATAAG
AAAGCATTGCTTATCAATTTGTTGCAACGAACAGGTCACTATCAGTCAAAATAAAATCATTATTTGCCAT
CCAGCTGATATCCCCTATAGTGAGTCGTATTACATGGTCATAGCTGTTTCCTGGCAGCTCTGGCCCGTGT
CTCAAAATCTCTGATGTTACATTGCACAAGATAAAAATATATCATCATGAACAATAAAACTGTCTGCTTA
CATAAACAGTAATACAAGGGGTGTTATGAGCCATATTCAACGGGAAACGTCGAGGCCGCGATTAAATTCC
AACATGGATGCTGATTTATATGGGTATAAATGGGCTCGCGATAATGTCGGGCAATCAGGTGCGACAATCT
ATCGCTTGTATGGGAAGCCCGATGCGCCAGAGTTGTTTCTGAAACATGGCAAAGGTAGCGTTGCCAATGA
TGTTACAGATGAGATGGTCAGACTAAACTGGCTGACGGAATTTATGCCTCTTCCGACCATCAAGCATTTT
ATCCGTACTCCTGATGATGCATGGTTACTCACCACTGCGATCCCCGGAAAAACAGCATTCCAGGTATTAG
AAGAATATCCTGATTCAGGTGAAAATATTGTTGATGCGCTGGCAGTGTTCCTGCGCCGGTTGCATTCGAT
TCCTGTTTGTAATTGTCCTTTTAACAGCGATCGCGTATTTCGTCTCGCTCAGGCGCAATCACGAATGAAT
AACGGTTTGGTTGATGCGAGTGATTTTGATGACGAGCGTAATGGCTGGCCTGTTGAACAAGTCTGGAAAG
AAATGCATAAACTTTTGCCATTCTCACCGGATTCAGTCGTCACTCATGGTGATTTCTCACTTGATAACCT
TATTTTTGACGAGGGGAAATTAATAGGTTGTATTGATGTTGGACGAGTCGGAATCGCAGACCGATACCAG
GATCTTGCCATCCTATGGAACTGCCTCGGTGAGTTTTCTCCTTCATTACAGAAACGGCTTTTTCAAAAAT
ATGGTATTGATAATCCTGATATGAATAAATTGCAGTTTCATTTGATGCTCGATGAGTTTTTCTAATCAGA
ATTGGTTAATTGGTTGTAACACTGGCAGAGCATTACGCTGACTTGACGGGACGGCGCAAGCTCATGACCA
AAATCCCTTAACGTGAGTTACGCGTCGTTCCACTGAGCGTCAGACCCCGTAGAAAAGATCAAAGGATCTT
CTTGAGATCCTTTTTTTCTGCGCGTAATCTGCTGCTTGCAAACAAAAAAACCACCGCTACCAGCGGTGGT
TTGTTTGCCGGATCAAGAGCTACCAACTCTTTTTCCGAAGGTAACTGGCTTCAGCAGAGCGCAGATACCA
AATACTGTTCTTCTAGTGTAGCCGTAGTTAGGCCACCACTTCAAGAACTCTGTAGCACCGCCTACATACC
TCGCTCTGCTAATCCTGTTACCAGTGGCTGCTGCCAGTGGCGATAAGTCGTGTCTTACCGGGTTGGACTC
AAGACGATAGTTACCGGATAAGGCGCAGCGGTCGGGCTGAACGGGGGGTTCGTGCACACAGCCCAGCTTG
GAGCGAACGACCTACACCGAACTGAGATACCTACAGCGTGAGCTATGAGAAAGCGCCACGCTTCCCGAAG
GGAGAAAGGCGGACAGGTATCCGGTAAGCGGCAGGGTCGGAACAGGAGAGCGCACGAGGGAGCTTCCAGG
GGGAAACGCCTGGTATCTTTATAGTCCTGTCGGGTTTCGCCACCTCTGACTTGAGCGTCGATTTTTGTGA
TGCTCGTCAGGGGGGCGGAGCCTATGGAAAAACGCCAGCAACGCGGCCTTTTTACGGTTCCTGGCCTTTT
GCTGGCCTTTTGCTCACATGTTCTTTCCTGCGTTATCCCCTGATTCTGTGGATAACCGTATTACCGCCTT
TGAGTGAGCTGATACCGCTCGCCGCAGCCGAACGACCGAGCGCAGCGAGTCAGTGAGCGAGGAAGCGGAA
GAGCGCCCAATACGCAAACCGCCTCTCCCCGCGCGTTGGCCGATTCATTAATGCAGCTGGCACGACAGGT
TTCCCGACTGGAAAGCGGGCAGTGAGCGCAACGCAATTAATACGCGTACCGCTAGCCAGGAAGAGTTTGT
AGAAACGCAAAAAGGCCATCCGTCAGGATGGCCTTCTGCTTAGTTTGATGCCTGGCAGTTTATGGCGGGC
GTCCTGCCCGCCACCCTCCGGGCCGTTGCTTCACAACGTTCAAATCCGCTCCCGGCGGATTTGTCCTACT
CAGGAGAGCGTTCACCGACAAACAACAGATAAAACGAAAGGCCCAGTCTTCCGACTGAGCCTTTCGTTTT
ATTTGATGCCTGGCAGTTCCCTACTCTC
Features (pLannotate 1.2.2; 10 found; start..end, strand, type, name):
     21..57      -  CDS            lacZα (fragment): LacZα fragment of β-galactosidase; lacZ fragment
     73..172     +  protein_bind   attL1: mutant version of attL; recombination site for the Gateway® LR reaction LR Clonase™
    175..1362    +  CDS            DXO: DXO_HUMAN - Also known as DOM3L, DOM3Z From Homo sapiens (Human).
   1367..1466    -  protein_bind   attL2: mutant version of attL; recombination site for the Gateway® LR reaction LR Clonase™
   1484..1502    -  promoter       T7 promoter: promoter for bacteriophage T7 RNA polymerase
   1636..2445    +  CDS            KanR: aminoglycoside phosphotransferase; aph(3')-Ia; confers resistance to kanamycin in bacteria or G418 (Geneticin®) in eukaryotes
   2592..3180    +  rep_origin     ori: high-copy-number ColE1/pMB1/pBR322/pUC origin of replication
   3363..3455    +  CDS            lacI (fragment): lac repressor; lacI; The lac repressor binds to the lac operator to inhibit transcription in E. coli. This inhibition can be relieved by adding lactose or isopropyl-β-D-thiogalactopyranoside (IPTG).
   3510..3537    -  terminator     rrnB T2 terminator: transcription terminator T2 from the E. coli rrnB gene
   3669..3712    +  terminator     rrnB T1 terminator: Escherichia coli rrnB; transcription terminator T1 from the E. coli rrnB gene
