[The description below was written by a language model from this plasmid's Addgene catalogue record and pLannotate feature annotations shown in this document.]
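Description:
pDONR221-DXO is a Gateway entry clone built on the pDONR221 donor backbone, carrying the human DXO coding sequence (decapping and exoribonuclease protein, also known as DOM3Z, DOM3L, NG6 or RAI1). It is a bacterial cloning plasmid rather than an expression vector. It replicates in E. coli from a high-copy ColE1/pUC-type origin and is selected with kanamycin through an aph(3')-Ia aminoglycoside phosphotransferase gene. The catalogue lists a total size of 3,449 bp, whereas the sequenced record behind the feature table is 3,738 nt; the record does not explain this difference.

In the annotated sequence, the DXO open reading frame of about 1.2 kb sits directly between attL1 and attL2, the recombination sites generated when an attB-flanked PCR product is recombined into pDONR221. These sites allow directional transfer of the insert into any attR-containing destination vector by an LR Clonase reaction, and the destination vector then supplies the promoter, tags and selection needed for expression in the chosen host. No tags or reporters are annotated on the insert, and no promoter is positioned to drive it in the sense orientation. The only promoter found is a T7 promoter downstream of attL2, on the opposite strand and pointing back toward the insert. rrnB T1 and T2 terminators lie upstream of the cassette and insulate it from read-through transcription from the backbone. The short lacZα and lacI fragments are backbone remnants with no functional role. M13 forward and reverse priming sites flank the cassette for sequence verification. The stated purpose is simply Gateway cloning of DXO, and the associated publication concerns detection of protein and RNA ADP-ribosylation.
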