Addgene plasmid #177992: pDONR221-DXO
Purpose: For gateway cloning of DXO
Depositing lab: Karla Feijs. Depositing organization: Universitaetsklinikum Aachen. Publication: Protein and RNA ADP-ribosylation detection is influenced by sample preparation and reagents used. Weixler L, Ikenga NJ, Voorneveld J, Aydin G, Bolte TM, Momoh J, Butepage M, Golzmann A, Luscher B, Filippov DV, Zaja R, Feijs KL. Life Sci Alliance. 2022 Nov 11;6(1):e202201455. doi: 10.26508/lsa.202201455. PubMed 36368907.
Backbone
  Vector backbone: pDONR221
  Total vector size (bp): 3449
Growth in bacteria
  Bacterial resistance: Kanamycin, 50 μg/mL
  Growth temperature: 37°C
  Growth strain: DH5alpha
  Copy number: High Copy
Gene/Insert
  Gene/Insert name: DXO (alt names: Decapping and exoribonuclease protein; DOM3Z)
  Species: H. sapiens (human)
  Insert size (bp): 1195
  Entrez Gene: DXO (a.k.a. DOM3L, DOM3Z, NG6, RAI1)
  Cloning method: Gateway Cloning
  Sequencing primers: 5′ M13F; 3′ M13R
Terms and licenses: Academic/Nonprofit Terms; Industry Terms: Not Available to Industry
Depositor comments: Please visit https://doi.org/10.1101/2022.02.22.481411 for bioRxiv preprint.
How to cite: pDONR221-DXO was a gift from Karla Feijs (Addgene plasmid # 177992 ; http://n2t.net/addgene:177992 ; RRID:Addgene_177992)
